>Addgene plasmid #39133 | STK16 | depositor partial sequence | sequence record 49184 | STK16 sequence 963 bps
ATGGGCAGCAGCCATCATCATCATCATCACAGCAGCGGCAGAGAAAACTTGTATTTCCAGGGCCATATGG
TCATCATTGACAATAAGCACTACCTCTTCATCCAGAAACTGGGGGAGGGTGGGTTCAGCTATGTGGACCT
AGTGGAAGGGTTACATGATGGACACTTCTACGCCCTGAAGCGAATCCTGTGTCACGAGCAGCAGGACCGG
GAGGAGGCCCAGCGAGAAGCCGACATGCATCGCCTCTTCAATCACCCCAACATCCTTCGCCTCGTGGCTT
ACTGTCTGAGGGAACGGGGTGCTAAGCATGAGGCCTGGCTGCTGCTACCATTCTTCAAGAGAGGTACGCT
GTGGAATGAGATAGAAAGGCTGAAGGACAAAGGCAACTTCCTGACCGAGGATCAAATCCTTTGGCTGCTG
CTGGGGATCTGCAGAGGCCTTGAGGCCATTCATGCCAAGGGTTATGCCCACAGAGACTTGAAGCCCACCA
ATATATTGCTTGGAGATGAGGGGCAGCCAGTTTTAATGGACTTGGGTTCCATGAATCAAGCATGCATCCA
TGTGGAGGGCTCCCGCCAGGCTCTGACCCTGCAGGACTGGGCAGCCCAGCGGTGCACCATCTCCTACCGA
GCCCCAGAGCTCTTCTCTGTGCAGAGTCACTGTGTCATCGATGAGCGGACTGATGTCTGGTCCCTAGGCT
GCGTGCTATATGCCATGATGTTTGGGGAAGGCCCTTATGACATGGTGTTCCAAAAGGGTGACAGTGTGGC
CCTTGCTGTGCAGAACCAACTCAGCATCCCACAAAGCCCCAGGCATTCTTCAGCATTGTGGCAGCTCCTG
AACTCGATGATGACCGTGGACCCGCATCAGCGTCCTCACATTCCTCTCCTCCTCAGTCAGCTGGAGGCGC
TGCAGCCCCCAGCTCCTGGCCAACATACTACCCAAATCTTGTAAGGATCCTAA
