>Addgene plasmid #39133 | STK16 | addgene partial sequence | sequence record 52439 | T7_term
TTTGGGTAGTATGTTGGCCAGGAGCTGGGGGCTGCAGCGCCTCCAGCTGACTGAGGAGGAGAGGAATGTG
AGGACGCTGATGCGGGTCCACGGTCATCATCGAGTTCAGGAGCTGCCACAATGCTGAAGAATGCCTGGGG
CTTTGTGGGATGCTGAGTTGGTTCTGCACAGCAAGGGCCACACTGTCACCCTTTTGGAACACCATGTCAT
AAGGGCCTTCCCCAAACATCATGGCATATAGCACGCAGCCTAGGGACCAGACATCAGTCCGCTCATCGAT
GACACAGTGACTCTGCACAGAGAAGAGCTCTGGGGCTCGGTAGGAGATGGTGCACCGCTGGGCTGCCCAG
TCCTGCAGGGTCAGAGCCTGGCGGGAGCCCTCCACATGGATGCATGCTTGATTCATGGAACCCAAGTCCA
TTAAAACTGGCTGCCCCTCATCTCCAAGCAATATATTGGTGGGCTTCAAGTCTCTGTGGGCATAACCCTT
GGCATGAATGGCCTCAAGGCCTCTGCAGATCCCCAGCAGCAGCCAAAGGATTTGATCCTCGGTCAGGAAG
TTGCCTTTGTCCTTCAGCCTTTCTATCTCATTCCACAGCGTACCTCTCTTGAAGAATGGTAGCAGCAGCC
AGGCCTCATGCTTAGCACCCCGTTCCCTCAGACAGTAAGCCACGAGGCGAAGGATGTTGGGGTGATTGAA
GAGGCGATGC
