>Addgene plasmid #39133 | STK16 | addgene partial sequence | sequence record 52440 | T7 5'-TAATACGACTCACTATAGGG-3'
ATTTTGTTTACTTTAAGAAGGAGATATACCATGGGCAGCAGCCATCATCATCATCATCACAGCAGCGGCA
GAGAAAACTTGTATTTCCAGGGCCATATGGTCATCATTGACAATAAGCACTACCTCTTCATCCAGAAACT
GGGGGAGGGTGGGTTCAGCTATGTGGACCTAGTGGAAGGGTTACATGATGGACACTTCTACGCCCTGAAG
CGAATCCTGTGTCACGAGCAGCAGGACCGGGAGGAGGCCCAGCGAGAAGCCGACATGCATCGCCTCTTCA
ATCACCCCAACATCCTTCGCCTCGTGGCTTACTGTCTGAGGGAACGGGGTGCTAAGCATGAGGCCTGGCT
GCTGCTACCATTCTTCAAGAGAGGTACGCTGTGGAATGAGATAGAAAGGCTGAAGGACAAAGGCAACTTC
CTGACCGAGGATCAAATCCTTTGGCTGCTGCTGGGGATCTGCAGAGGCCTTGAGGCCATTCATGCCAAGG
GTTATGCCCACAGAGACTTGAAGCCCACCAATATATTGCTTGGAGATGAGGGGCAGCCAGTTTTAATGGA
CTTGGGTTCCATGAATCAAGCATGCATCCATGTGGAGGGCTCCCGCCAGGCTCTGACCCTGCAGGACTGG
GCAGCCCAGCGGTGCACCATCTCCTACCGAGCCCCAGAGCTCTTCTCTGTGCAGAGTCACTGTGTCATCG
ATGAGCGGACTGATGTCTGGTCCCTAGGCTGCGTGCTATATGCCATGATGTTTGGGGAAGGCCCTTATGA
CATGGTGTTCCAAAAGGGTGACAGTGTGGCCCTTGCTGTGCAGAACCAACTCAGCATCCCACAAAGCCCC
AGGCATTCTTCAGCAT
