[The description below was written by a language model from this plasmid's Addgene catalogue record.]
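Description:
STK16 is a bacterial expression plasmid built on the p11 backbone from the SGC, made to produce recombinant human serine/threonine kinase 16 for structure determination. It is maintained in E. coli as a low-copy plasmid under ampicillin selection. The record does not give a feature table, so the origin of replication and the exact regulatory elements are not documented. The listed sequencing primers (T7 forward and T7 terminator reverse) suggest that the insert lies between a T7 promoter and T7 terminator, the usual arrangement for expression driven by T7 RNA polymerase in a suitable E. coli host, but the promoter itself is not explicitly stated.

The insert is a 963 bp fragment of human STK16 (also known as MPSK, PKL12, KRCT, PSK, TSF1 and hPSK), introduced by restriction enzyme cloning. The record cautions that it may not be the full open reading frame. This is typical of structural genomics constructs, where domain boundaries are trimmed to improve solubility and crystallisation. The protein carries an N-terminal histidine tag followed by a TEV protease recognition site. The tag allows capture by immobilised metal affinity chromatography, and TEV cleavage can then remove it to leave near-native protein. The record associates the construct with a deposited crystal structure of the kinase, in keeping with its use for producing purified STK16 for crystallography. The same protein could also serve biochemical or ligand-binding studies, although the record does not mention these uses.
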