Addgene plasmid #39133: STK16
Purpose: Bacterial expression for structure determination; may not be full ORF
Depositing lab: Nicola Burgess-Brown. Depositing organization: University of Oxford.
Backbone
  Vector backbone: p11
  Backbone manufacturer: SGC
  Vector type: Bacterial Expression
Growth in bacteria
  Bacterial resistance: Ampicillin, 100 μg/mL
  Growth temperature: 37°C
  Growth strain: Mach1
  Copy number: Low Copy
Gene/Insert
  Gene/Insert name: STK16 (alt names: serine/threonine kinase 16; PDB:2BUJ)
  Species: H. sapiens (human)
  Insert size (bp): 963
  Entrez Gene: STK16 (a.k.a. KRCT, MPSK, PKL12, PSK, TSF1, hPSK)
  Tag / fusion protein: His Tev (N terminal on insert)
  Cloning method: Restriction Enzyme
  Sequencing primers: 5′ T7; 3′ T7-term
Terms and licenses: Academic/Nonprofit Terms; Industry Terms: Not Available to Industry
How to cite: STK16 was a gift from Nicola Burgess-Brown (Addgene plasmid # 39133 ; http://n2t.net/addgene:39133 ; RRID:Addgene_39133)
